Addgene plasmid #221946: ATP6 DdCBE A1
Purpose: Expresses mitochondrial cytosine base editor arm in mammalian cells
Depositing lab: Stephen Ekker. Depositing organization: Mayo Foundation for Medical Education and Research. Publication: Unconstrained Precision Mitochondrial Genome Editing with alphaDdCBEs. Castillo SR, Simone BW, Clark KJ, Devaux P, Ekker SC. Hum Gene Ther. 2024 Sep 24. doi: 10.1089/hum.2024.073. PubMed 39212664.
Backbone
  Vector backbone: pCMV
  Backbone size w/o insert (bp): 4717
  Vector type: Mammalian Expression, CRISPR
  Selectable markers: Blasticidin
Growth in bacteria
  Bacterial resistance: Ampicillin, 100 μg/mL
  Growth temperature: 30°C
  Growth strain: NEB Stable
  Copy number: High Copy
Gene/Insert
  Gene/Insert name: COX8A MTS-3xFLAG-TALE NT-T-ATP6 TALE A1 repeats-TALE CTD-DddAtox 1397C-UGI-ATP5B 3'UTR
  Species: Synthetic
  Insert size (bp): 2695
  Promoter: CMV
  Tag / fusion protein: 3xFLAG (N terminal on backbone)
  Cloning method: Golden Gate
  Sequencing primers: 5′ T7; 3′ ACACCCGCCGCGCTTAATGC
Terms and licenses: Academic/Nonprofit Terms; Industry Terms: Not Available to Industry
Depositor comments: 5' Cloning Site: BsmBI (Not Destroyed), 3' Cloning Site: BsmBI (Not Destroyed). Please visit https://www.biorxiv.org/content/10.1101/2024.05.13.593977v1 for bioRxiv preprint.
How to cite: ATP6 DdCBE A1 was a gift from Stephen Ekker (Addgene plasmid # 221946 ; http://n2t.net/addgene:221946 ; RRID:Addgene_221946)
