[The description below was written by a language model from this plasmid's Addgene catalogue record and pLannotate feature annotations shown in this document.]
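Description:
ATP6 DdCBE A1 is a pCMV-based mammalian expression plasmid of about 7.4 kb that encodes one arm of a TALE-guided, DddA-derived mitochondrial cytosine base editor (DdCBE) aimed at the mitochondrial ATP6 gene. It is maintained in E. coli through a high-copy ColE1/pUC-type origin and an ampicillin resistance gene, and it also carries an f1 origin. For selection in mammalian cells, an SV40 promoter drives a blasticidin S deaminase cassette ending in an SV40 polyadenylation signal. An EM7 bacterial promoter lies upstream of the same coding sequence. The annotation also picks up short bleomycin-resistance and lac-region fragments, which appear to be backbone remnants.

The payload is a synthetic fusion expressed from the CMV enhancer and promoter, with a T7 promoter just upstream of the coding region. From the N terminus it comprises the COX8A mitochondrial targeting sequence for import into the matrix, a 3xFLAG epitope for detection, the TALE N-terminal domain, the A1 repeat array that specifies the ATP6 target site, and the TALE C-terminal domain. These are followed by the DddAtox 1397C split-half of the double-stranded DNA cytidine deaminase and a uracil glycosylase inhibitor (UGI), which blocks excision of the deaminated base so that a C-to-T change is retained. The record lists an ATP5B 3'UTR after the coding sequence. The feature table does not annotate the repeat array, the DddAtox fragment or this UTR, although gaps in the annotated region are consistent with their presence.

The repeat array was inserted by Golden Gate assembly between BsmBI sites that remain intact. Because DddAtox is split, this arm would normally be co-expressed with a partner arm carrying the complementary half. The record does not name that partner.
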