Features (pLannotate 1.2.2; 25 found; start..end, strand, type, name):
     60..112     -  misc_feature   bom (fragment): basis of mobility region from pBR322
    267..646     +  enhancer       CMV enhancer: human cytomegalovirus immediate early enhancer
    647..850     +  promoter       CMV promoter: human cytomegalovirus (CMV) immediate early promoter
    846..879     +  LTR            5' LTR (truncated) (fragment): truncated 5' long terminal repeat (LTR) from HIV-1
    895..913     +  promoter       T7 promoter: promoter for bacteriophage T7 RNA polymerase
    942..1025    +  CDS            COX8A (fragment): COX8A_HUMAN - Also known as COX8, COX8L. Experimental evidence at protein level: Swiss-Prot protein existence level 1. Component of the cytochrome c oxidase, the last enzyme in the mitochondrial electron transport chain which drives oxidative phosphorylation. The respiratory chain contains 3 multisubunit complexes succinate dehydrogenase (complex II, CII), ubiquinol- cytochrome c oxidoreductase (cytochrome b-c1 complex, complex III, CIII) and cytochrome c oxidase (complex IV, CIV), that cooperate to transfer electrons derived from NADH and succinate to molecular oxygen, creating an electrochem
   1026..1091    +  CDS            3xFLAG: three tandem FLAG® epitope tags, followed by an enterokinase cleavage site
   1104..1610    +  CDS            avrBs3 (fragment): AVRB3_XANEU - Experimental evidence at protein level: Swiss-Prot protein existence level 1. Avirulence protein. Acts as a transcription factor in C.annuum plants. In susceptible plants lacking the Bs3 resistance gene induces expression of a number of genes, including genes homologous to a family of auxin-induced genes, alpha-expansin genes, pectate lyase, anthocyanidin glucoside rhamnosyl transferase and at least one transcription factor, UPA20. Their expression leads to plant hypertrophy in mesophyll cells, probably mainly mediated by UPA20 (PubMed:17962565). In resistant plants induces the h
   2997..3143    +  CDS            avrBs3 (fragment): AVRB3_XANEU - Experimental evidence at protein level: Swiss-Prot protein existence level 1. Avirulence protein. Acts as a transcription factor in C.annuum plants. In susceptible plants lacking the Bs3 resistance gene induces expression of a number of genes, including genes homologous to a family of auxin-induced genes, alpha-expansin genes, pectate lyase, anthocyanidin glucoside rhamnosyl transferase and at least one transcription factor, UPA20. Their expression leads to plant hypertrophy in mesophyll cells, probably mainly mediated by UPA20 (PubMed:17962565). In resistant plants induces the h
   3228..3476    +  CDS            UGI: UNGI_BPPB2 - Experimental evidence at protein level: Swiss-Prot protein existence level 1. This protein binds specifically and reversibly to the host uracil-DNA glycosylase, preventing removal of uracil residues from PBS2 DNA by the host uracil-excision repair system. From Bacillus phage PBS2 (Bacteriophage PBS2).
   3634..3655    +  promoter       SV40 promoter (fragment): SV40 enhancer and early promoter
   3676..4104    +  rep_origin     f1 ori (sequence partly withheld): f1 bacteriophage origin of replication; arrow indicates direction of (+) strand synthesis
   4118..4447    +  promoter       SV40 promoter: SV40 enhancer and early promoter
   4495..4542    +  promoter       EM7 promoter: synthetic bacterial promoter&nbsp
   4561..4959    +  CDS            BSD: blasticidin S deaminase; Aspergillus terreus BSD; confers resistance to blasticidin
   4960..4987    +  CDS            BleoR (fragment): antibiotic-binding protein; Sh ble from Streptoalloteichus hindustanus; confers resistance to bleomycin, phleomycin, and Zeocin™
   4997..5122    +  CDS            ble (fragment): BLE_KLEPN - Experimental evidence at protein level: Swiss-Prot protein existence level 1. Binding protein with a strong affinity to the bleomycin family of antibiotics. Binds to CL990; an antimitotic-antibiotic compound. From Klebsiella pneumoniae.
   5117..5238    +  polyA_signal   SV40 poly(A) signal: SV40 polyadenylation signal
   5311..5327    -  protein_bind   lac operator: The lac repressor binds to the lac operator to inhibit transcription in E. coli. This inhibition can be relieved by adding lactose or isopropyl-β-D-thiogalactopyranoside (IPTG). lac repressor encoded by lacI
   5335..5365    -  promoter       lac promoter: promoter for the E. coli lac operon
   5380..5401    -  protein_bind   CAP binding site: CAP binding activates transcription in the presence of cAMP. E. coli catabolite activator protein
   5414..5506    -  CDS            lacI (fragment): lac repressor; lacI; The lac repressor binds to the lac operator to inhibit transcription in E. coli. This inhibition can be relieved by adding lactose or isopropyl-β-D-thiogalactopyranoside (IPTG).
   5689..6277    -  rep_origin     ori: high-copy-number ColE1/pMB1/pBR322/pUC origin of replication
   6448..7308    -  CDS            AmpR: β-lactamase; bla; confers resistance to ampicillin, carbenicillin, and related antibiotics
   7309..1       -  promoter       AmpR promoter (across the origin): bla
>Addgene plasmid #221946 | ATP6 DdCBE A1 | addgene full sequence | sequence record 438709 | Addgene NGS Result
GCACATTTCCCCGAAAAGTGCCACCTGACGTCGACGGATCGGGAGATCTCCCGATCCCCTATGGTGCACT
CTCAGTACAATCTGCTCTGATGCCGCATAGTTAAGCCAGTATCTGCTCCCTGCTTGTGTGTTGGAGGTCG
CTGAGTAGTGCGCGAGCAAAATTTAAGCTACAACAAGGCAAGGCTTGACCGACAATTGCATGAAGAATCT
GCTTAGGGTTAGGCGTTTTGCGCTGCTTCGCGATGTACGGGCCAGATATACGCGTTGACATTGATTATTG
ACTAGTTATTAATAGTAATCAATTACGGGGTCATTAGTTCATAGCCCATATATGGAGTTCCGCGTTACAT
AACTTACGGTAAATGGCCCGCCTGGCTGACCGCCCAACGACCCCCGCCCATTGACGTCAATAATGACGTA
TGTTCCCATAGTAACGCCAATAGGGACTTTCCATTGACGTCAATGGGTGGAGTATTTACGGTAAACTGCC
CACTTGGCAGTACATCAAGTGTATCATATGCCAAGTACGCCCCCTATTGACGTCAATGACGGTAAATGGC
CCGCCTGGCATTATGCCCAGTACATGACCTTATGGGACTTTCCTACTTGGCAGTACATCTACGTATTAGT
CATCGCTATTACCATGGTGATGCGGTTTTGGCAGTACATCAATGGGCGTGGATAGCGGTTTGACTCACGG
GGATTTCCAAGTCTCCACCCCATTGACGTCAATGGGAGTTTGTTTTGGCACCAAAATCAACGGGACTTTC
CAAAATGTCGTAACAACTCCGCCCCATTGACGCAAATGGGCGGTAGGCGTGTACGGTGGGAGGTCTATAT
AAGCAGAGCTCTCTGGCTAACTAGAGAACCCACTGCTTACTGGCTTATCGAAATTAATACGACTCACTAT
AGGGAGACCCAAGCTGGCTAGCACCATGGCCTCCGTTCTGACCCCGCTGCTGCTGCGTGGCCTGACCGGC
TCCGCTCGTCGTCTGCCAGTTCCGCGTGCGAAAATCCATTCCCTGGACTACAAAGACCATGACGGTGATT
ATAAAGATCATGACATCGATTACAAGGATGACGATGACAAGATGGACATCGCGGATCTGCGTACCCTGGG
TTACAGCCAGCAGCAGCAGGAGAAGATCAAGCCAAAGGTGCGCAGCACCGTGGCCCAGCACCATGAAGCT
CTGGTGGGTCACGGCTTCACCCACGCGCACATCGTGGCTCTGAGCCAGCACCCAGCCGCGCTGGGTACCG
TGGCCGTGAAATATCAGGACATGATTGCTGCCCTGCCAGAGGCTACCCATGAAGCGATTGTGGGTGTGGG
CAAGCAGTGGAGCGGTGCTCGTGCGCTGGAGGCCCTGCTGACCGTGGCCGGTGAACTGCGTGGCCCGCCG
CTGCAGCTGGATACCGGCCAGCTGCTGAAAATCGCGAAACGTGGCGGTGTGACCGCTGTGGAAGCTGTGC
ATGCCTGGCGTAATGCTCTGACCGGTGCCCCCCTGAACCTGACCCCGGACCAAGTGGTGGCTATCGCCAG
CAACAATGGCGGCAAGCAAGCGCTCGAAACGGTGCAGCGGCTGTTGCCGGTGCTGTGCCAGGACCATGGC
CTGACCCCGGACCAAGTGGTGGCTATCGCCAGCAACAATGGCGGCAAGCAAGCGCTCGAAACGGTGCAGC
GGCTGTTGCCGGTGCTGTGCCAGGACCATGGCCTGACTCCGGACCAAGTGGTGGCTATCGCCAGCCACGA
TGGCGGCAAGCAAGCGCTCGAAACGGTGCAGCGGCTGTTGCCGGTGCTGTGCCAGGACCATGGCCTGACC
CCGGACCAAGTGGTGGCTATCGCCAGCCACGATGGCGGCAAGCAAGCGCTCGAAACGGTGCAGCGGCTGT
TGCCGGTGCTGTGCCAGGACCATGGCCTGACCCCGGACCAAGTGGTGGCTATCGCCAGCAACGGTGGCGG
CAAGCAAGCGCTCGAAACGGTGCAGCGGCTGTTGCCGGTGCTGTGCCAGGACCATGGCCTGACCCCGGAC
CAAGTGGTGGCTATCGCCAGCAACATTGGCGGCAAGCAAGCGCTCGAAACGGTGCAGCGGCTGTTGCCGG
TGCTGTGCCAGGACCATGGCCTGACCCCGGACCAAGTGGTGGCTATCGCCAGCCACGATGGCGGCAAGCA
AGCGCTCGAAACGGTGCAGCGGCTGTTGCCGGTGCTGTGCCAGGACCATGGCCTCACACCCGATCAGGTC
GTGGCTATCGCCAGCCACGATGGCGGCAAGCAAGCGCTCGAAACGGTGCAGCGGCTGTTGCCGGTGCTGT
GCCAGGACCATGGCCTGACTCCGGACCAAGTGGTGGCTATCGCCAGCCACGATGGCGGCAAGCAAGCGCT
CGAAACGGTGCAGCGGCTGTTGCCGGTGCTGTGCCAGGACCATGGCCTGACCCCGGACCAAGTGGTGGCT
ATCGCCAGCAACAATGGCGGCAAGCAAGCGCTCGAAACGGTGCAGCGGCTGTTGCCGGTGCTGTGCCAGG
ACCATGGCCTGACTCCGGACCAAGTGGTGGCTATCGCCAGCCACGATGGCGGCAAGCAAGCGCTCGAAAC
GGTGCAGCGGCTGTTGCCGGTGCTGTGCCAGGACCATGGCCTGACTCCGGACCAAGTGGTGGCTATCGCC
AGCCACGATGGCGGCAAGCAAGCGCTCGAAACGGTGCAGCGGCTGTTGCCGGTGCTGTGCCAGGACCATG
GCCTGACCCCGGACCAAGTGGTGGCTATCGCCAGCAACAATGGCGGCAAGCAAGCGCTCGAAACGGTGCA
GCGGCTGTTGCCGGTGCTGTGCCAGGACCATGGCCTGACTCCGGACCAAGTGGTGGCTATCGCCAGCCAC
GATGGCGGCAAGCAAGCGCTCGAAACGGTGCAGCGGCTGTTGCCGGTGCTGTGCCAGGACCATGGCCTGA
CCCCGGACCAAGTGGTGGCTATCGCCAGCAACATTGGCGGCAAGCAAGCGCTCGAAAGCATTGTGGCCCA
GCTGAGCCGGCCTGATCCGGCGTTGGCCGCGTTGACCAACGATCACCTGGTGGCCCTGGCCTGCCTGGGC
GGTCGTCCGGCCCTGGATGCGGTGAAGAAAGGCCTGGGTGGATCCGCCATTCCAGTGAAGCGCGGCGCTA
CCGGTGAAACCAAAGTGTTTACCGGTAACAGCAACAGCCCGAAGAGCCCGACCAAAGGCGGTTGCTCTGG
CGGCTCAACTAATCTGAGCGACATCATTGAGAAGGAGACTGGGAAACAGCTGGTCATTCAGGAGTCCATC
CTGATGCTGCCTGAGGAGGTGGAGGAAGTGATCGGCAACAAGCCAGAGTCTGACATCCTGGTGCACACCG
CCTACGACGAGTCCACAGATGAGAATGTGATGCTGCTGACCTCTGACGCCCCCGAGTATAAGCCTTGGGC
CCTGGTCATCCAGGATTCTAACGGCGAGAATAAGATCAAGATGCTGTGATAAGGGGTCTTTGTCCTCTGT
ACTGTCTCTCTCCTTGCCCCTAACCCAAAAAGCTTCATTTTTCTGTGTAGGCTGCACAAGAGCCTTGATT
GAAGATATATTCTTTCTGAACAGTATTTAAGGTTTCCAATAAAATGTACACCCCTCAGAACTTCTGAGGC
GGAAAGAACCAGCTGGGGCTCTAGGGGGTATCCCC
[124 nt withheld, positions 3676-3799]
C
[91 nt withheld, positions 3801-3891]
A
[49 nt withheld, positions 3893-3941]
CCTTTGACGTTGGAGTCCACGTTCTTT
[37 nt withheld, positions 3969-4005]
ACCCTATCTCGGTCTATTCTTTTGATTTATAAGGGATTTTGCCGATTTCGGCCTATTGGTTAAAAAATGA
GCTGATTTAACAAAAATTTAACGCGAATTAATTCTGTGGAATGTGTGTCAGTTAGGGTGTGGAAAGTCCC
CAGGCTCCCCAGCAGGCAGAAGTATGCAAAGCATGCATCTCAATTAGTCAGCAACCAGGTGTGGAAAGTC
CCCAGGCTCCCCAGCAGGCAGAAGTATGCAAAGCATGCATCTCAATTAGTCAGCAACCATAGTCCCGCCC
CTAACTCCGCCCATCCCGCCCCTAACTCCGCCCAGTTCCGCCCATTCTCCGCCCCATGGCTGACTAATTT
TTTTTATTTATGCAGAGGCCGAGGCCGCCTCTGCCTCTGAGCTATTCCAGAAGTAGTGAGGAGGCTTTTT
TGGAGGCCTAGGCTTTTGCAAAAAGCTCCCGGGAGCTTGTATATCCATTTTCGGATCTGATCAGCACGTG
TTGACAATTAATCATCGGCATAGTATATCGGCATAGTATAATACGACAAGGTGAGGAACTAAACCATGGC
CAAGCCTTTGTCTCAAGAAGAATCCACCCTCATTGAAAGAGCAACGGCTACAATCAACAGCATCCCCATC
TCTGAAGACTACAGCGTCGCCAGCGCAGCTCTCTCTAGCGACGGCCGCATCTTCACTGGTGTCAATGTAT
ATCATTTTACTGGGGGACCTTGTGCAGAACTCGTGGTGCTGGGCACTGCTGCTGCTGCGGCAGCTGGCAA
CCTGACTTGTATCGTCGCGATCGGAAATGAGAACAGGGGCATCTTGAGCCCCTGCGGACGGTGCCGACAG
GTGCTTCTCGATCTGCATCCTGGGATCAAAGCCATAGTGAAGGACAGTGATGGACAGCCGACGGCAGTTG
GGATTCGTGAATTGCTGCCCTCTGGTTATGTGTGGGAGGGCTAAGCACTTCGTGGCCGAGGAGCAGGACT
GACACGTGCTACGAGATTTCGATTCCACCGCCGCCTTCTATGAAAGGTTGGGCTTCGGAATCGTTTTCCG
GGACGCCGGCTGGATGATCCTCCAGCGCGGGGATCTCATGCTGGAGTTCTTCGCCCACCCCAACTTGTTT
ATTGCAGCTTATAATGGTTACAAATAAAGCAATAGCATCACAAATTTCACAAATAAAGCATTTTTTTCAC
TGCATTCTAGTTGTGGTTTGTCCAAACTCATCAATGTATCTTATCATGTCTGTATACCGTCGACCTCTAG
CTAGAGCTTGGCGTAATCATGGTCATAGCTGTTTCCTGTGTGAAATTGTTATCCGCTCACAATTCCACAC
AACATACGAGCCGGAAGCATAAAGTGTAAAGCCTGGGGTGCCTAATGAGTGAGCTAACTCACATTAATTG
CGTTGCGCTCACTGCCCGCTTTCCAGTCGGGAAACCTGTCGTGCCAGCTGCATTAATGAATCGGCCAACG
CGCGGGGAGAGGCGGTTTGCGTATTGGGCGCTCTTCCGCTTCCTCGCTCACTGACTCGCTGCGCTCGGTC
GTTCGGCTGCGGCGAGCGGTATCAGCTCACTCAAAGGCGGTAATACGGTTATCCACAGAATCAGGGGATA
ACGCAGGAAAGAACATGTGAGCAAAAGGCCAGCAAAAGGCCAGGAACCGTAAAAAGGCCGCGTTGCTGGC
GTTTTTCCATAGGCTCCGCCCCCCTGACGAGCATCACAAAAATCGACGCTCAAGTCAGAGGTGGCGAAAC
CCGACAGGACTATAAAGATACCAGGCGTTTCCCCCTGGAAGCTCCCTCGTGCGCTCTCCTGTTCCGACCC
TGCCGCTTACCGGATACCTGTCCGCCTTTCTCCCTTCGGGAAGCGTGGCGCTTTCTCATAGCTCACGCTG
TAGGTATCTCAGTTCGGTGTAGGTCGTTCGCTCCAAGCTGGGCTGTGTGCACGAACCCCCCGTTCAGCCC
GACCGCTGCGCCTTATCCGGTAACTATCGTCTTGAGTCCAACCCGGTAAGACACGACTTATCGCCACTGG
CAGCAGCCACTGGTAACAGGATTAGCAGAGCGAGGTATGTAGGCGGTGCTACAGAGTTCTTGAAGTGGTG
GCCTAACTACGGCTACACTAGAAGAACAGTATTTGGTATCTGCGCTCTGCTGAAGCCAGTTACCTTCGGA
AAAAGAGTTGGTAGCTCTTGATCCGGCAAACAAACCACCGCTGGTAGCGGTGGTTTTTTTGTTTGCAAGC
AGCAGATTACGCGCAGAAAAAAAGGATCTCAAGAAGATCCTTTGATCTTTTCTACGGGGTCTGACGCTCA
GTGGAACGAAAACTCACGTTAAGGGATTTTGGTCATGAGATTATCAAAAAGGATCTTCACCTAGATCCTT
TTAAATTAAAAATGAAGTTTTAAATCAATCTAAAGTATATATGAGTAAACTTGGTCTGACAGTTACCAAT
GCTTAATCAGTGAGGCACCTATCTCAGCGATCTGTCTATTTCGTTCATCCATAGTTGCCTGACTCCCCGT
CGTGTAGATAACTACGATACGGGAGGGCTTACCATCTGGCCCCAGTGCTGCAATGATACCGCGAGACCCA
CGCTCACCGGCTCCAGATTTATCAGCAATAAACCAGCCAGCCGGAAGGGCCGAGCGCAGAAGTGGTCCTG
CAACTTTATCCGCCTCCATCCAGTCTATTAATTGTTGCCGGGAAGCTAGAGTAAGTAGTTCGCCAGTTAA
TAGTTTGCGCAACGTTGTTGCCATTGCTACAGGCATCGTGGTGTCACGCTCGTCGTTTGGTATGGCTTCA
TTCAGCTCCGGTTCCCAACGATCAAGGCGAGTTACATGATCCCCCATGTTGTGCAAAAAAGCGGTTAGCT
CCTTCGGTCCTCCGATCGTTGTCAGAAGTAAGTTGGCCGCAGTGTTATCACTCATGGTTATGGCAGCACT
GCATAATTCTCTTACTGTCATGCCATCCGTAAGATGCTTTTCTGTGACTGGTGAGTACTCAACCAAGTCA
TTCTGAGAATAGTGTATGCGGCGACCGAGTTGCTCTTGCCCGGCGTCAATACGGGATAATACCGCGCCAC
ATAGCAGAACTTTAAAAGTGCTCATCATTGGAAAACGTTCTTCGGGGCGAAAACTCTCAAGGATCTTACC
GCTGTTGAGATCCAGTTCGATGTAACCCACTCGTGCACCCAACTGATCTTCAGCATCTTTTACTTTCACC
AGCGTTTCTGGGTGAGCAAAAACAGGAAGGCAAAATGCCGCAAAAAAGGGAATAAGGGCGACACGGAAAT
GTTGAATACTCATACTCTTCCTTTTTCAATATTATTGAAGCATTTATCAGGGTTATTGTCTCATGAGCGG
ATACATATTTGAATGTATTTAGAAAAATAAACAAATAGGGGTTCCGC
