>Addgene plasmid #221946 | ATP6 DdCBE A1 | depositor partial sequence | sequence record 434599 | Partial
ATGGCCTCCGTTCTGACCCCGCTGCTGCTGCGTGGCCTGACCGGCTCCGCTCGTCGTCTGCCAGTTCCGC
GTGCGAAAATCCATTCCCTGGACTACAAAGACCATGACGGTGATTATAAAGATCATGACATCGATTACAA
GGATGACGATGACAAGATGGACATCGCGGATCTGCGTACCCTGGGTTACAGCCAGCAGCAGCAGGAGAAG
ATCAAGCCAAAGGTGCGCAGCACCGTGGCCCAGCACCATGAAGCTCTGGTGGGTCACGGCTTCACCCACG
CGCACATCGTGGCTCTGAGCCAGCACCCAGCCGCGCTGGGTACCGTGGCCGTGAAATATCAGGACATGAT
TGCTGCCCTGCCAGAGGCTACCCATGAAGCGATTGTGGGTGTGGGCAAGCAGTGGAGCGGTGCTCGTGCG
CTGGAGGCCCTGCTGACCGTGGCCGGTGAACTGCGTGGCCCGCCGCTGCAGCTGGATACCGGCCAGCTGC
TGAAAATCGCGAAACGTGGCGGTGTGACCGCTGTGGAAGCTGTGCATGCCTGGCGTAATGCTCTGACCGG
TGCCCCCCTGAACCTGACCCCGGACCAAGTGGTGGCTATCGCCAGCAACAATGGCGGCAAGCAAGCGCTC
GAAACGGTGCAGCGGCTGTTGCCGGTGCTGTGCCAGGACCATGGCCTGACCCCGGACCAAGTGGTGGCTA
TCGCCAGCAACAATGGCGGCAAGCAAGCGCTCGAAACGGTGCAGCGGCTGTTGCCGGTGCTGTGCCAGGA
CCATGGCCTGACTCCGGACCAAGTGGTGGCTATCGCCAGCCACGATGGCGGCAAGCAAGCGCTCGAAACG
GTGCAGCGGCTGTTGCCGGTGCTGTGCCAGGACCATGGCCTGACCCCGGACCAAGTGGTGGCTATCGCCA
GCCACGATGGCGGCAAGCAAGCGCTCGAAACGGTGCAGCGGCTGTTGCCGGTGCTGTGCCAGGACCATGG
CCTGACCCCGGACCAAGTGGTGGCTATCGCCAGCAACGGTGGCGGCAAGCAAGCGCTCGAAACGGTGCAG
CGGCTGTTGCCGGTGCTGTGCCAGGACCATGGCCTGACCCCGGACCAAGTGGTGGCTATCGCCAGCAACA
TTGGCGGCAAGCAAGCGCTCGAAACGGTGCAGCGGCTGTTGCCGGTGCTGTGCCAGGACCATGGCCTGAC
CCCGGACCAAGTGGTGGCTATCGCCAGCCACGATGGCGGCAAGCAAGCGCTCGAAACGGTGCAGCGGCTG
TTGCCGGTGCTGTGCCAGGACCATGGCCTCACACCCGATCAGGTCGTGGCTATCGCCAGCCACGATGGCG
GCAAGCAAGCGCTCGAAACGGTGCAGCGGCTGTTGCCGGTGCTGTGCCAGGACCATGGCCTGACTCCGGA
CCAAGTGGTGGCTATCGCCAGCCACGATGGCGGCAAGCAAGCGCTCGAAACGGTGCAGCGGCTGTTGCCG
GTGCTGTGCCAGGACCATGGCCTGACCCCGGACCAAGTGGTGGCTATCGCCAGCAACAATGGCGGCAAGC
AAGCGCTCGAAACGGTGCAGCGGCTGTTGCCGGTGCTGTGCCAGGACCATGGCCTGACTCCGGACCAAGT
GGTGGCTATCGCCAGCCACGATGGCGGCAAGCAAGCGCTCGAAACGGTGCAGCGGCTGTTGCCGGTGCTG
TGCCAGGACCATGGCCTGACTCCGGACCAAGTGGTGGCTATCGCCAGCCACGATGGCGGCAAGCAAGCGC
TCGAAACGGTGCAGCGGCTGTTGCCGGTGCTGTGCCAGGACCATGGCCTGACCCCGGACCAAGTGGTGGC
TATCGCCAGCAACAATGGCGGCAAGCAAGCGCTCGAAACGGTGCAGCGGCTGTTGCCGGTGCTGTGCCAG
GACCATGGCCTGACTCCGGACCAAGTGGTGGCTATCGCCAGCCACGATGGCGGCAAGCAAGCGCTCGAAA
CGGTGCAGCGGCTGTTGCCGGTGCTGTGCCAGGACCATGGCCTGACCCCGGACCAAGTGGTGGCTATCGC
CAGCAACATTGGCGGCAAGCAAGCGCTCGAAAGCATTGTGGCCCAGCTGAGCCGGCCTGATCCGGCGTTG
GCCGCGTTGACCAACGATCACCTGGTGGCCCTGGCCTGCCTGGGCGGTCGTCCGGCCCTGGATGCGGTGA
AGAAAGGCCTGGGTGGATCCGCCATTCCAGTGAAGCGCGGCGCTACCGGTGAAACCAAAGTGTTTACCGG
TAACAGCAACAGCCCGAAGAGCCCGACCAAAGGCGGTTGCTCTGGCGGCTCAACTAATCTGAGCGACATC
ATTGAGAAGGAGACTGGGAAACAGCTGGTCATTCAGGAGTCCATCCTGATGCTGCCTGAGGAGGTGGAGG
AAGTGATCGGCAACAAGCCAGAGTCTGACATCCTGGTGCACACCGCCTACGACGAGTCCACAGATGAGAA
TGTGATGCTGCTGACCTCTGACGCCCCCGAGTATAAGCCTTGGGCCCTGGTCATCCAGGATTCTAACGGC
GAGAATAAGATCAAGATGCTGTGATAAGGGGTCTTTGTCCTCTGTACTGTCTCTCTCCTTGCCCCTAACC
CAAAAAGCTTCATTTTTCTGTGTAGGCTGCACAAGAGCCTTGATTGAAGATATATTCTTTCTGAACAGTA
TTTAAGGTTTCCAATAAAATGTACACCCCTCAGAA
